>Addgene plasmid #145514 | pGBW-m4046472 | depositor full sequence | sequence record 287691 | Full Sequence
GCGGCCGCTTGCTATATTGAAGTACGGATTAGAAGCCGCCGAGCGGGCGACAGCCCTCCGACGGAAGACT
CTCCTCCGTGCGTCCTCGTCTTCACCGGTCGCGTTCCTGAAACGCAGATGTGCCTCGCGCCGCACTGCTC
CGAACAATAAAGATTCTACAATACTAGCTTTTATGGTTATGAAGAGGAAAAATTGGCAGTAACCTGGCCC
CACAAACCTTCAAATTAACGAATCAAATTAACAACCATAGGATGATAATGCGATTAGTTTTTTAGCCTTA
TTTCTGGGGTAATTAATCAGCGAAGCGATGATTTTTGATCTATTAACAGATATATAAATGGAAAAGCTGC
ATAACCACTTTAACTAATACTTTCAACATTTTCAGTTTGTATTACTTCTTATTCAAATGTCATAAAAGTA
TCAACAAAAAATTGTTAATATACCTCTATACTTTAACGTCAAGGAGAAAAAACTATAATGAAATTTCTTG
TTTTCTTAGGAATCATCACAACTGTAGCTGCATTTCACCAAGAATGTAGTTTACAGTCATGTACTCAACA
TCAACCATATGTAGTTGATGACCCGTGTCCTATTCACTTCTATTCTAAATGGTATATTAGAGTAGGAGCT
AGAAAATCAGCACCTTTAATTGAATTGTGCGTGGATGAGGCTGGTTCTAAATCACCCATTCAGTACATCG
ATATCGGTAATTATACAGTTTCCTGTTTACCTTTTACAATTAATTGCCAGGAACCTAAATTGGGTAGTCT
TGTAGTGCGTTGTTCGTTCTATGAAGACTTTTTAGAGTATCATGACGTTCGTGTTGTTTTAGATTTCATC
CTCGTGCCGAGAGGTTCTCACCATCATCACCATCATTAAACAGGCCCCTTTTCCTTTGTCGATATCATGT
AATTAGTTATGTCACGCTTACATTCACGCCCTCCTCCCACATCCGCTCTAACCGAAAAGGAAGGAGTTAG
ACAACCTGAAGTCTAGGTCCCTATTTATTTTTTTTAATAGTTATGTTAGTATTAAGAACGTTATTTATAT
TTCAAATTTTTCTTTTTTTTCTGTACAAAGCGGCCGCCGAACCACTAGTGCACTGCAGTACACGGTTTCC
TTGAAATTTTTTTGATTCGGTAATCTCCGAACAGAAGGAAGAACGAAGGAAGGAGCACAGACTTAGATTG
GTATATATACGCATATGTAGTGTTGAAGAAACATGAAATTGCCCAGTATTCTTAACCCAACTGCACAGAA
CAAAAACGTGCAGGAAACGAAGATAAATCATGTCGAAAGCTACATATAAGGAACGTGCTGCTACTCATCC
TAGTCCTGTTGCTGCCAAGCTATTTAATATCATGCACGAAAAGCAAACAAACTTGTGTGCTTCATTGGAT
GTTCGTACCACCAAGGAATTACTGGAGTTAGTTGAAGCATTAGGTCCCAAAATTTGTTTACTAAAAACAC
ATGTGGATATCTTGACTGATTTTTCCATGGAGGGCACAGTTAAGCCGCTAAAGGCATTATCCGCCAAGTA
CAATTTTTTACTCTTCGAGGACAGAAAATTTGCTGACATTGGTAATACAGTCAAATTGCAGTACTCTGCG
GGTGTATACAGAATAGCAGAATGGGCAGACATTACGAATGCACACGGTGTGGTGGGCCCAGGTATTGTTA
GCGGTTTGAAGCAGGCGGCAGAAGAAGTAACAAAGGAACCTAGAGGCCTTTTGATGTTAGCAGAATTGTC
ATGCAAGGGCTCCCTATCTACTGGAGAATATACTAAGGGTACTGTTGACATTGCGAAGAGCGACAAAGAT
TTTGTTATCGGCTTTATTGCTCAAAGAGACATGGGTGGAAGAGATGAAGGTTACGATTGGTTGATTATGA
CACCCGGTGTGGGTTTAGATGACAAGGGAGATGCATTGGGTCAACAGTATAGAACCGTGGATGATGTGGT
TTCTACAGGATCTGACATTATTATTGTTGGAAGAGGACTATTTGCAAAGGGAAGGGATGCTAAGGTAGAG
GGTGAACGTTACAGAAAAGCAGGCTGGGAAGCATATTTGAGAAGATGCGGCCAGCAAAACTAAAAAACTG
TATTATAAGTAAATGCATGTATACTAAACTCACAAATTAGAGCTTCAATTTAATTATATCAGTTATTACC
CGAGTAACGAAGCATCTGTGCTTCATTTTGTAGAACAAAAATGCAACGCGAGAGCGCTAATTTTTCAAAC
AAAGAATCTGAGCTGCATTTTTACAGAACAGAAATGCAACGCGAAAGCGCTATTTTACCAACGAAGAATC
TGTGCTTCATTTTTGTAAAACAAAAATGCAACGCGAGAGCGCTAATTTTTCAAACAAAGAATCTGAGCTG
CATTTTTACAGAACAGAAATGCAACGCGAGAGCGCTATTTTACCAACAAAGAATCTATACTTCTTTTTTG
TTCTACAAAAATGCATCCCGAGAGCGCTATTTTTCTAACAAAGCATCTTAGATTACTTTTTTTCTCCTTT
GTGCGCTCTATAATGCAGTCTCTTGATAACTTTTTGCACTGTAGGTCCGTTAAGGTTAGAAGAAGGCTAC
TTTGGTGTCTATTTTCTCTTCCATAAAAAAAGCCTGACTCCACTTCCCGCGTTTACTGATTACTAGCGAA
GCTGCGGGTGCATTTTTTCAAGATAAAGGCATCCCCGATTATATTCTATACCGATGTGGATTGCGCATAC
TTTGTGAACAGAAAGTGATAGCGTTGATGATTCTTCATTGGTCAGAAAATTATGAACGGTTTCTTCTATT
TTGTCTCTATATACTACGTATAGGAAATGTTTACATTTTCGTATTGTTTTCGATTCACTCTATGAATAGT
TCTTACTACAATTTTTTTGTCTAAAGAGTAATACTAGAGATAAACATAAAAAATGTAGAGGTCGAGTTTA
GATGCAAGTTCAAGGAGCGAAAGGTGGATGGGTAGGTTATATAGGGATATAGCACAGAGATATATAGCAA
AGAGATACTTTTGAGCAATGTTTGTGGAAGCGGTATTCGCAATATTTTAGTAGCTCGTTACAGTCCGGTG
CGTTTTTGGTTTTTTGAAAGTGCGTCATCAGAGCGCTTTTGGTTTTCAAAAGCGCTCTGAAGTTCCTATA
CTTTCTAGCTAGAGAATAGGAACTTCCCGAGCGGCCGCGTGTTACAAGCTTGACTCCAGCGTAACTGGAC
TGCAATCAACTCACTGGCTCACCTTCACGGGTGGGCCTTTCTTCGGTAGAAAATCAAAGGATCTTCTTGA
GATCCTTTTTTTCTGCGCGTAATCTGCTGCTTGCAAACAAAAAAACCACCGCTACCAGCGGTGGTTTGTT
TGCCGGATCAAGAGCTACCAACTCTTTTTCCGAGGTAACTGGCTTCAGCAGAGCGCAGATACCAAATACT
GTTCTTCTAGTGTAGCCGTAGTTAGGCCACCACTTCAAGAACTCTGTAGCACCGCCTACATACCTCGCTC
TGCTAATCCTGTTACCAGTGGCTGCTGCCAGTGGCGATAAGTCGTGTCTTACCGGGTTGGACTCAAGACG
ATAGTTACCGGATAAGGCGCAGCGGTCGGGCTGAACGGGGGGTTCGTGCACACAGCCCAGCTTGGAGCGA
ACGACCTACACCGAACTGAGATACCTACAGCGTGAGCTATGAGAAAGCGCCACGCTTCCCGAAGGGAGAA
AGGCGGACAGGTATCCGGTAAGCGGCAGGGTCGGAACAGGAGAGCGCACGAGGGAGCTTCCAGGGGTAAA
CGCCTGGTATCTTTATAGTCCTGTCGGGTTTCGCCACCTCTGACTTGAGCATCGATTTTTGTGATGCTCG
TCAGGGGGGCGGAGCCTATGGAAAAACGCCAGCAACGCAGAAAGGCCCACCCGAAGGTGAGCCAGGTGAT
TACATTTGGGCCCTCATCAGAGGTTTTCACCGTCATCACCGAAACGCGCGAGGCAGCTGCGGTAAAGCTC
ATCAGCGTGGTCGTGAAGCGATTCACAGATGTCTGCCTGTTCATCCGCGTCCAGCTCGTTGAGTTTCTCC
AGAAGCGTTAATGTCTGGCTTCTGATAAAGCGGGCCATGTTAAGGGCGGTTTTTTCCTGTTTGGTCACTT
ACCAATGCTTAATCAGTGAGGCACCTATCTCAGCGATCTGTCTATTTCGTTCATCCATAGTTGCCTGACT
CCCCGTCGTGTAGATAACTACGATGCGGGAGGGCTTACCATCTGGCCCCAGTGCTGCAATGATACCGCGA
GACCCACGCTCACCGGCTCCAGATTTATCAGCAATAAACCAGCCAGCCGGGAGGGCCGAGCGCAGAAGTG
ATCCTGCAACTTTATCCGCCTCCATCCAGTCTATTAATTGTTGCCGGGAAGCTAGAGTAAGTAGTTCGCC
AGTTAATAGTTTGCGCAACGTTGTTGCCATTGCTACAGGCATCGTGGTGTCACGCTCGTCGTTTGGTATG
GCTTCATTCAGCTCCGGTTCCCAACGATCAAGGCGAGTTACATGATCCCCCATGTTGTGCAAAAAAGCGG
TTAGCTCCTTCGGTCCTCCGATCGTTGCCAGAAGTAAGTTGGCCGCAGTGTTATCACTCATGGTTATGGC
AGCACTGCATAATTCTCTTACTGTCATGCCATCCGTGAGATGCTTTTCTGTGACTGGTGAGTACTCAACC
AAGTCATTCTGAGAATAGTGTATGCGGCGACCGAGTTGCTCTTGCCCGGCGTCAATACGGGATAATACCG
CGCCACATAGCAGAACTTTAAAAGTGCTCATCATTGGAAAACGTTCTTCGGGGCGTAAACTCTCAAGGAT
CTTACCGCTGTTGAGATCCAGTTCGATGTAACCCACTCGTGCACCCAACTGATCTTCAGCATCTTTTACT
TTCACCAGCGTTTCTGGGTGAGCAAAAACAGGAAGGCAAAATGCCGCAAAAAAGGGAATAAGGGCGACAC
GGAAATGTTGAATACTCATTTTAGCTTCCTTAGCTCCTGAAAATCTCGATAACTCAAAAAATACGCCCGG
TAGTGATCTTATTTCATTATGGTGAAAGTTGGAACCTCTTACGTGCCGATCAAGTCAAAAGCCTCCGGTC
GGAGGCTTTTGACTTTCTGCTATGGAGGTCAGGTATGATTTAAATGGTCAGTTAGA
Features (pLannotate 1.2.2; 13 found; start..end, strand, type, name):
     25..466     +  promoter       GAL1 promoter: S. cerevisiae GAL1; inducible promoter, regulated by Gal4
    478..840     +  CDS            NS8_SARS2: Experimental evidence at protein level: Swiss-Prot protein existence level 1. Plays a role in modulating host immune response (PubMed:31986261). Binds to IL17RA receptor, leading to IL17 pathway activation and an increased secretion of pro-inflammatory factors. Contributes to cytokine storm during COVID-19 infection. From Severe acute respiratory syndrome coronavirus 2 (2019-nCoV) (SARS-CoV-2).
    905..1077    +  terminator     CYC1 terminator (fragment): S. cerevisiae CYC1; transcription terminator for CYC1
   1113..1289    +  promoter       URA3 promoter (fragment): S. cerevisiae URA3
   1290..2093    +  CDS            URA3: orotidine-5'-phosphate decarboxylase, required for uracil biosynthesis; S. cerevisiae URA3; yeast auxotrophic marker, counterselectable with 5-fluoroorotic acid (5-FOA)
   2176..3158    -  rep_origin     2μ ori: yeast 2μ plasmid origin of replication
   3236..3265    +  terminator     T3Te terminator: phage T3 early transcription terminator
   3287..3874    +  rep_origin     ori: high-copy-number ColE1/pMB1/pBR322/pUC origin of replication
   3886..3913    -  terminator     T7Te terminator: phage T7 early transcription terminator
   3937..4128    -  CDS            rop: Rop protein, which maintains plasmids at low copy number; rop
   4129..4989    -  CDS            AmpR: β-lactamase; bla; confers resistance to ampicillin, carbenicillin, and related antibiotics
   4990..5092    -  promoter       cat promoter: promoter of the E. coli cat gene encoding chloramphenicol acetyltransferase
   5093..5124    -  terminator     tonB terminator: bidirectional E. coli tonB-P14 transcription terminator
