[The description below was written by a language model from this plasmid's Addgene catalogue record and pLannotate feature annotations shown in this document.]
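Description:
pGBW-m4046472 is an episomal yeast expression plasmid built to produce the SARS-CoV-2 ORF8 accessory protein in Saccharomyces cerevisiae. It is a yeast–E. coli shuttle vector. In bacteria it replicates from a ColE1/pUC-type origin, catalogued as high copy, and is selected with ampicillin through a β-lactamase gene that the annotation places downstream of a cat promoter. In yeast it is maintained at multiple copies by the 2μ origin and selected by uracil prototrophy through URA3 with its own promoter, a marker that can also be counterselected with 5-FOA. Short phage T3 and T7 early terminators and a tonB terminator flank the bacterial modules, presumably insulating them from read-through transcription. The feature table also flags a short rop-like segment next to AmpR, which sits oddly with the high-copy designation and may be only a partial match.

The payload is a wild-type ORF8 coding sequence made by gene synthesis. The listing of budding yeast alongside the virus as species may reflect codon adaptation, but the record does not say so. ORF8 lies directly downstream of the GAL1 promoter, which is regulated by Gal4 and allows galactose-inducible expression, and transcription ends at a CYC1 terminator fragment. The catalogue describes a C-terminal thrombin cleavage site followed by a 6xHis tag supplied by the backbone. These are not separately annotated in the feature table but would fit in the short gap between the ORF8 annotation and the terminator, and they would permit affinity purification followed by tag removal. ORF8 is annotated as a modulator of host immune responses that binds the IL17RA receptor, so the plasmid suits inducible production of the protein in yeast for purification, biochemical or interaction studies.

The annotated sequence is longer than the sum of the stated backbone and insert sizes, a discrepancy the record does not explain.
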