Addgene plasmid #145514: pGBW-m4046472
Purpose: Yeast Expression plasmid for SARS-CoV-2 ORF8 protein
Depositing lab: Ginkgo Bioworks & Benjie Chen. Depositing organization: Ginkgo Bioworks.
Backbone
  Vector backbone: AmpR; 2u URA3
  Backbone size w/o insert (bp): 4078
  Vector type: Yeast Expression
  Selectable markers: URA3
Growth in bacteria
  Bacterial resistance: Ampicillin, 100 μg/mL
  Growth temperature: 37°C
  Growth strain: DH5alpha
  Copy number: High Copy
Gene/Insert
  Gene/Insert name: SARS-CoV-2 ORF8 protein
  Species: S. cerevisiae (budding yeast); Severe acute respiratory syndrome coronavirus 2
  Insert size (bp): 359
  Mutation: wt
  Entrez Gene: ORF8 (a.k.a. GU280_gp09)
  Promoter: pGAL1
  Tag / fusion protein: Cleavable thrombin;6xHIS (C terminal on backbone)
  Cloning method: Unknown
Resource information
  A portion of this plasmid was derived from a plasmid made by: GinkgoBioworks
Depositor comments: NCBI Reference Sequence: YP_009724396.1Created by gene synthesis with Not1 site.
How to cite: pGBW-m4046472 was a gift from Ginkgo Bioworks & Benjie Chen (Addgene plasmid # 145514 ; http://n2t.net/addgene:145514 ; RRID:Addgene_145514)
